Addgene plasmid #35245: MIGS1.1 (JW493)
Purpose: (Empty Backbone)
Depositing lab: Detlef Weigel. Depositing organization: Max Planck Institute for Developmental Biology. Publication: MIGS: MiRNA Induced Gene Silencing. de Felippes FF, Wang JW, Weigel D. Plant J. 2011 Dec 28. doi: 10.1111/j.1365-313X.2011.04896.x. PubMed 22211571.
Backbone
  Vector backbone: pGreenII
  Backbone size (bp): 7647
  Modifications to backbone: miR173 target site add between 35S promoter and attR1 site
  Vector type: Plant Expression
  Promoter: CaMV 35S
  Selectable markers: Basta
Growth in bacteria
  Bacterial resistance: Chloramphenicol and Spectinomycin, 25 & 50 μg/mL
  Growth temperature: 37°C
  Growth strain: ccdB Survival
  Growth instructions: 1) Before recombination Chloramphenicol might be used for bacteria selection (resistance lost after recombination). 2) E. coli DB3.1 strain (or some other ccdB survival strain) should be used for the amplification of the plasmid due to the presence of the lethal ccdB gene. After recombination, any common strain, such as DH5alpha is recommended. 3) Due to pGreen backbone characteristics, the helper plasmid pSOUP is required for replication of MIGS vector in Agrobacterium. PSOUP can be requested directly at https://www.jic.ac.uk/research-impact/technology-platforms/genomic-services/crop-transformation/.
  Copy number: High Copy
Terms and licenses: Academic/Nonprofit Terms; Industry Terms: Not Available to Industry
Depositor comments: MIGS vectors are based on pGREEN series: Hellens, R.P., Edwards, E.A., Leyland, N.R., Bean, S. and Mullineaux, P.M. (2000) pGreen: a versatile and flexible binary Ti vector for Agrobacterium-mediated plant transformation. Plant Mol. Biol., 42, 819-832. https://www.jic.ac.uk/research-impact/technology-platforms/genomic-services/crop-transformation/ obtained from John Innes Centre, UK
How to cite: MIGS1.1 (JW493) was a gift from Detlef Weigel (Addgene plasmid # 35245 ; http://n2t.net/addgene:35245 ; RRID:Addgene_35245)
