[The description below was written by a language model from this plasmid's Addgene catalogue record and the feature table of its GenBank file.]
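Description:
MIGS1.1 (JW493) is an empty Gateway destination vector for plant expression, built on the pGreenII binary Ti backbone (7647 bp) and intended for Agrobacterium-mediated transformation. It is designed for miRNA-induced gene silencing (MIGS). In E. coli it replicates from a high-copy ColE1/pUC-type origin and is selected through the backbone aadA gene, which confers spectinomycin/streptomycin resistance. The pSa origin supports replication in Agrobacterium, but, as is characteristic of pGreen vectors, only when the helper plasmid pSOUP is present.

Between the nopaline-type left and right T-DNA borders lie two units. The first is a plant selection cassette in which the NOS promoter drives the bar gene (phosphinothricin acetyltransferase), followed by a NOS terminator, giving Basta resistance in transformed plants. The second is the expression cassette: a CaMV 35S promoter, a miR173 target site (recorded as a backbone modification placed between the promoter and attR1, though not annotated in the feature table), an attR1–attR2 Gateway cassette, and the pea rbcS-E9 terminator. The Gateway cassette carries a chloramphenicol resistance gene and the ccdB gyrase toxin. The unrecombined plasmid therefore needs a ccdB-tolerant host, and both ccdB and chloramphenicol resistance are lost once an LR reaction swaps in a gene fragment.

After recombination, the 35S promoter produces a transcript in which the miR173 target site sits upstream of the inserted sequence. In the MIGS approach, miR173-directed cleavage of such a transcript is used to trigger production of secondary small RNAs from the downstream fragment, silencing the corresponding endogenous gene. Flanking T7, T3 and M13 primer sites are remnants of the pBluescript-type polylinker region and are useful for sequencing.
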