LOCUS       Exported 7647 bp ds-DNA circular SYN 12-MAY-2021
DEFINITION  synthetic circular DNA
ACCESSION   .
VERSION     .
KEYWORDS    MIGS1.1 (JW493)
SOURCE      synthetic DNA construct
  ORGANISM  synthetic DNA construct
REFERENCE   1 (bases 1 to 7647)
  AUTHORS   de Felippes FF, Wang JW, Weigel D
  TITLE     MIGS: MiRNA Induced Gene Silencing.
  JOURNAL   Plant J. 2011 Dec 28. doi: 10.1111/j.1365-313X.2011.04896.x.
  PUBMED    22211571
REFERENCE   2 (bases 1 to 7647)
  AUTHORS   .
  TITLE     Direct Submission
  JOURNAL   Exported May 12, 2021 from SnapGene Server 1.1.58
            http://www.snapgene.com
FEATURES             Location/Qualifiers
     source          1..7647
                     /organism="synthetic DNA construct"
                     /mol_type="other DNA"
     misc_feature    542..564
                     /label=LB T-DNA repeat
                     /note="left border repeat from nopaline C58 T-DNA
                     (truncated)"
     terminator      588..840
                     /label=NOS terminator
                     /note="nopaline synthase terminator and poly(A) signal"
     CDS             complement(860..1411)
                     /codon_start=1
                     /gene="Streptomyces hygroscopicus bar"
                     /product="phosphinothricin acetyltransferase"
                     /label=BlpR
                     /note="confers resistance to bialophos or phosphinothricin"
                     /translation="MSPERRPADIRRATEADMPAVCTIVNHYIETSTVNFRTEPQEPQE
                     WTDDLVRLRERYPWLVAEVDGEVAGIAYAGPWKARNAYDWTAESTVYVSPRHQRTGLGS
                     TLYTHLLKSLEAQGFKSVVAVIGLPNDPSVRMHEALGYAPRGMLRAAGFKHGNWHDVGF
                     WQLDFSLPVPPRPVLPVTEI"
     promoter        complement(1453..1632)
                     /label=NOS promoter
                     /note="nopaline synthase promoter"
     primer_bind     1869..1891
                     /label=M13/pUC Forward
                     /note="In lacZ gene"
     primer_bind     1883..1900
                     /label=M13 Forward
                     /note="In lacZ gene. Also called M13-F20 or M13 (-21)
                     Forward"
     primer_bind     1884..1900
                     /label=M13 fwd
                     /note="common sequencing primer, one of multiple similar
                     variants"
     primer_bind     1910..1929
                     /label=T7
                     /note="T7 promoter, forward primer"
     promoter        1910..1928
                     /label=T7 promoter
                     /note="promoter for bacteriophage T7 RNA polymerase"
     primer_bind     1953..1969
                     /label=pBluescriptKS
                     /note="For pBluescript vector"
     primer_bind     1954..1970
                     /label=KS primer
                     /note="common sequencing primer, one of multiple similar
                     variants"
     promoter        2507..2852
                     /label=CaMV 35S promoter
                     /note="strong constitutive promoter from cauliflower mosaic
                     virus"
     primer_bind     2795..2815
                     /label=35S promoter
                     /note="CaMV 35S promoter, forward primer"
     protein_bind    2899..3023
                     /gene="mutant version of attR"
                     /label=attR1
                     /bound_moiety="LR Clonase(TM)"
                     /note="recombination site for the Gateway(R) LR reaction"
     promoter        3048..3078
                     /label=lac UV5 promoter
                     /note="E. coli lac promoter with an ""up"" mutation"
     CDS             3132..3791
                     /codon_start=1
                     /gene="cat"
                     /product="chloramphenicol acetyltransferase"
                     /label=CmR
                     /note="confers resistance to chloramphenicol"
                     /translation="MEKKITGYTTVDISQWHRKEHFEAFQSVAQCTYNQTVQLDITAFL
                     KTVKKNKHKFYPAFIHILARLMNAHPEFRMAMKDGELVIWDSVHPCYTVFHEQTETFSS
                     LWSEYHDDFRQFLHIYSQDVACYGENLAYFPKGFIENMFFVSANPWVSFTSFDLNVANM
                     DNFFAPVFTMGKYYTQGDKVLMPLAIQVHHAVCDGFHVGRMLNELQQYCDEWQGGA"
     primer_bind     complement(3198..3217)
                     /label=CAT-R
                     /note="Chloramphenicol resistance gene, reverse primer"
     CDS             4133..4438
                     /codon_start=1
                     /gene="ccdB"
                     /product="CcdB, a bacterial toxin that poisons DNA gyrase"
                     /label=ccdB
                     /note="Plasmids containing the ccdB gene cannot be
                     propagated in standard E. coli strains."
                     /translation="MQFKVYTYKRESRYRLFVDVQSDIIDTPGRRMVIPLASARLLSDK
                     VSRELYPVVHIGDESWRMMTTDMASVPVSVIGEEVADLSHRENDIKNAINLMFWGI"
     primer_bind     4317..4336
                     /label=ccdB-fwd
                     /note="ccdB gene, forward primer"
     protein_bind    complement(4479..4603)
                     /gene="mutant version of attR"
                     /label=attR2
                     /bound_moiety="LR Clonase(TM)"
                     /note="recombination site for the Gateway(R) LR reaction"
     terminator      4610..5251
                     /label=E9 terminator
                     /note="terminator and polyadenylation signal from the pea
                     rbcS-E9 gene"
     promoter        complement(5273..5291)
                     /label=T3 promoter
                     /note="promoter for bacteriophage T3 RNA polymerase"
     primer_bind     complement(5312..5328)
                     /label=M13 rev
                     /note="common sequencing primer, one of multiple similar
                     variants"
     primer_bind     complement(5312..5328)
                     /label=M13 Reverse
                     /note="In lacZ gene. Also called M13-rev"
     primer_bind     complement(5325..5347)
                     /label=M13/pUC Reverse
                     /note="In lacZ gene"
     protein_bind    5336..5352
                     /label=lac operator
                     /bound_moiety="lac repressor encoded by lacI"
                     /note="The lac repressor binds to the lac operator to
                     inhibit transcription in E. coli. This inhibition can be
                     relieved by adding lactose or
                     isopropyl-beta-D-thiogalactopyranoside (IPTG)."
     promoter        complement(5360..5391)
                     /label=lac promoter
                     /note="promoter for the E. coli lac operon"
     protein_bind    5406..5427
                     /label=CAP binding site
                     /bound_moiety="E. coli catabolite activator protein"
                     /note="CAP binding activates transcription in the presence
                     of cAMP."
     primer_bind     complement(5544..5561)
                     /label=L4440
                     /note="L4440 vector, forward primer"
     misc_feature    5666..5690
                     /label=RB T-DNA repeat
                     /note="right border repeat from nopaline C58 T-DNA"
     rep_origin      complement(5781..6369)
                     /direction=LEFT
                     /label=ori
                     /note="high-copy-number ColE1/pMB1/pBR322/pUC origin of
                     replication"
     primer_bind     complement(5861..5880)
                     /label=pBR322ori-F
                     /note="pBR322 origin, forward primer"
     CDS             complement(6540..7328)
                     /codon_start=1
                     /gene="aadA"
                     /product="aminoglycoside adenylyltransferase (Murphy,
                     1985)"
                     /label=SmR
                     /note="confers resistance to spectinomycin and
                     streptomycin"
                     /translation="MREAVIAEVSTQLSEVVGVIERHLEPTLLAVHLYGSAVDGGLKPH
                     SDIDLLVTVTVRLDETTRRALINDLLETSASPGESEILRAVEVTIVVHDDIIPWRYPAK
                     RELQFGEWQRNDILAGIFEPATIDIDLAILLTKAREHSVALVGPAAEELFDPVPEQDLF
                     EALNETLTLWNSPPDWAGDERNVVLTLSRIWYSAVTGKIAPKDVAADWAMERLPAQYQP
                     VILEARQAYLGQEDRLASRADQLEEFVHYVKGEITKVVGK"
     rep_origin      7619..407
                     /label=pSa ori
                     /note="origin of replication from bacterial plasmid pSa"
ORIGIN
        1 tttttatccc cggaagcctg tggatagagg gtagttatcc acgtgaaacc gctaatgccc
       61 cgcaaagcct tgattcacgg ggctttccgg cccgctccaa aaactatcca cgtgaaatcg
      121 ctaatcaggg tacgtgaaat cgctaatcgg agtacgtgaa atcgctaata aggtcacgtg
      181 aaatcgctaa tcaaaaaggc acgtgagaac gctaatagcc ctttcagatc aacagcttgc
      241 aaacacccct cgctccggca agtagttaca gcaagtagta tgttcaatta gcttttcaat
      301 tatgaatata tatatcaatt attggtcgcc cttggcttgt ggacaatgcg ctacgcgcac
      361 cggctccgcc cgtggacaac cgcaagcggt tgcccaccgt cgagcgccag cgcctttgcc
      421 cacaacccgg cggccggccg caacagatcg ttttataaat tttttttttt gaaaaagaaa
      481 aagcccgaaa ggcggcaacc tctcgggctt ctggatttcc gatccccgga attagagatc
      541 ttggcaggat atattgtggt gtaacgttat cagcttgcat gccggtcgat ctagtaacat
      601 agatgacacc gcgcgcgata atttatccta gtttgcgcgc tatattttgt tttctatcgc
      661 gtattaaatg tataattgcg ggactctaat cataaaaacc catctcataa ataacgtcat
      721 gcattacatg ttaattatta catgcttaac gtaattcaac agaaattata tgataatcat
      781 cgcaagaccg gcaacaggat tcaatcttaa gaaactttat tgccaaatgt ttgaacgatc
      841 tgcttgactc taggggtcat cagatttcgg tgacgggcag gaccggacgg ggcggcaccg
      901 gcaggctgaa gtccagctgc cagaaaccca cgtcatgcca gttcccgtgc ttgaagccgg
      961 ccgcccgcag catgccgcgg ggggcatatc cgagcgcctc gtgcatgcgc acgctcgggt
     1021 cgttgggcag cccgatgaca gcgaccacgc tcttgaagcc ctgtgcctcc agggacttca
     1081 gcaggtgggt gtagagcgtg gagcccagtc ccgtccgctg gtggcggggg gagacgtaca
     1141 cggtggactc ggccgtccag tcgtaggcgt tgcgtgcctt ccagggaccc gcgtaggcga
     1201 tgccggcgac ctcgccgtcc acctcggcga cgagccaggg atagcgctcc cgcagacgga
     1261 cgaggtcgtc cgtccactcc tgcggttcct gcggctcggt acggaagttg accgtgcttg
     1321 tctcgatgta gtggttgacg atggtgcaga ccgccggcat gtccgcctcg gtggcacggc
     1381 ggatgtcggc cgggcgtcgt tctgggctca tggtagatcc cctcgatcga gttgagagtg
     1441 aatatgagac tctaattgga taccgagggg aatttatgga acgtcagtgg agcatttttg
     1501 acaagaaata tttgctagct gatagtgacc ttaggcgact tttgaacgcg caataatggt
     1561 ttctgacgta tgtgcttagc tcattaaact ccagaaaccc gcggctcagt ggctccttca
     1621 acgttgcggt tctgtcagtt ccaaacgtaa aacggcttgt cccgcgtcat cggcgggggt
     1681 cataacgtga ctcccttaat tctccgctca tgtatcgata acattaacgt ttacaatttc
     1741 gcgccattcg ccattcaggc tgcgcaactg ttgggaaggg cgatcggtgc gggcctcttc
     1801 gctattacgc cagctggcga aagggggatg tgctgcaagg cgattaagtt gggtaacgcc
     1861 agggttttcc cagtcacgac gttgtaaaac gacggccagt gagcgcgcgt aatacgactc
     1921 actatagggc gaattgggta ccgggccccc cctcgaggtc gacggtatcg ataagcttga
     1981 tatcgaattc ctgcagcccg ggggatccat tcggtcccca gattagcctt ttcaatttca
     2041 gaaagaatgc taacccacag atggttagag aggcttacgc agcaggtctc atcaagacga
     2101 tctacccgag caataatctc caggaaatca aataccttcc caagaaggtt aaagatgcag
     2161 tcaaaagatt caggactaac tgcatcaaga acacagagaa agatatattt ctcaagatca
     2221 gaagtactat tccagtatgg acgattcaag gcttgcttca caaaccaagg caagtaatag
     2281 agattggagt ctctaaaaag gtagttccca ctgaatcaaa ggccatggag tcaaagattc
     2341 aaatagagga cctaacagaa ctcgccgtaa agactggcga acagttcata cagagtctct
     2401 tacgactcaa tgacaagaag aaaatcttcg tcaacatggt ggagcacgac acacttgtct
     2461 actccaaaaa tatcaaagat acagtctcag aagaccaaag ggcaattgag acttttcaac
     2521 aaagggtaat atccggaaac ctcctcggat tccattgccc agctatctgt cactttattg
     2581 tgaagatagt ggaaaaggaa ggtggctcct acaaatgcca tcattgcgat aaaggaaagg
     2641 ccatcgttga agatgcctct gccgacagtg gtcccaaaga tggaccccca cccacgagga
     2701 gcatcgtgga aaaagaagac gttccaacca cgtcttcaaa gcaagtggat tgatgtgata
     2761 tctccactga cgtaagggat gacgcacaat cccactatcc ttcgcaagac ccttcctcta
     2821 tataaggaag ttcatttcat ttggagagaa cacgggggac gagctgtgat ttttctctac
     2881 aagcgaatct agaggatcac aagtttgtac aaaaaagctg aacgagaaac gtaaaatgat
     2941 ataaatatca atatattaaa ttagattttg cataaaaaac agactacata atactgtaaa
     3001 acacaacata tccagtcata ttggcggccc cattaggcac cccaggcttt acactttatg
     3061 cttccggctc gtataatgtg tggattttga gttaggagcc gtcgagattt tcaggagcta
     3121 aggaagctaa aatggagaaa aaaatcactg gatataccac cgttgatata tcccaatggc
     3181 atcgtaaaga acattttgag gcatttcagt cagttgctca atgtacctat aaccagaccg
     3241 ttcagctgga tattacggcc tttttaaaga ccgtaaagaa aaataagcac aagttttatc
     3301 cggcctttat tcacattctt gcccgcctga tgaatgctca tccggagttc cgtatggcaa
     3361 tgaaagacgg tgagctggtg atatgggata gtgttcaccc ttgttacacc gttttccatg
     3421 agcaaactga aacgttttca tcgctctgga gtgaatacca cgacgatttc cggcagtttc
     3481 tacacatata ttcgcaagat gtggcgtgtt acggtgaaaa cctggcctat ttccctaaag
     3541 ggtttattga gaatatgttt ttcgtctcag ccaatccctg ggtgagtttc accagttttg
     3601 atttaaacgt ggccaatatg gacaacttct tcgcccccgt tttcaccatg ggcaaatatt
     3661 atacgcaagg cgacaaggtg ctgatgccgc tggcgattca ggttcatcat gccgtttgtg
     3721 atggcttcca tgtcggcaga atgcttaatg aattacaaca gtactgcgat gagtggcagg
     3781 gcggggcgta aacgcgtgga gccggcttac taaaagccag ataacagtat gcgtatttgc
     3841 gcgctgattt ttgcggtata agaatatata ctgatatgta tacccgaagt atgtcaaaaa
     3901 gaggtatgct atgaagcagc gtattacagt gacagttgac agcgacagct atcagttgct
     3961 caaggcatat atgatgtcaa tatctccggt ctggtaagca caaccatgca gaatgaagcc
     4021 cgtcgtctgc gtgccgaacg ctggaaagcg gaaaatcagg aagggatggc tgaggtcgcc
     4081 cggtttattg aaatgaacgg ctcttttgct gacgagaaca ggggctggtg aaatgcagtt
     4141 taaggtttac acctataaaa gagagagccg ttatcgtctg tttgtggatg tacagagtga
     4201 tattattgac acgcccggcc gacggatggt gatccccctg gccagtgcac gtctgctgtc
     4261 agataaagtc tcccgtgaac tttacccggt ggtgcatatc ggggatgaaa gctggcgcat
     4321 gatgaccacc gatatggcca gtgtgccggt ctccgttatc ggggaagaag tggctgatct
     4381 cagccaccgc gaaaatgaca tcaaaaacgc cattaacctg atgttctggg gaatataaat
     4441 gtcaggctcc cttatacaca gccagtctgc acctcgacca tagtgactgg atatgttgtg
     4501 ttttacagta ttatgtagtc tgttttttat gcaaaatcta atttaatata ttgatattta
     4561 tatcatttta cgtttctcgt tcagctttct tgtacaaagt ggtgatccta gctttcgttc
     4621 gtatcatcgg tttcgacaac gttcgtcaag ttcaatgcat cagtttcatt gcgcacacac
     4681 cagaatccta ctgagtttga gtattatggc attgggaaaa ctgtttttct tgtaccattt
     4741 gttgtgcttg taatttactg tgttttttat tcggttttcg ctatcgaact gtgaaatgga
     4801 aatggatgga gaagagttaa tgaatgatat ggtccttttg ttcattctca aattaatatt
     4861 atttgttttt tctcttattt gttgtgtgtt gaatttgaaa ttataagaga tatgcaaaca
     4921 ttttgttttg agtaaaaatg tgtcaaatcg tggcctctaa tgaccgaagt taatatgagg
     4981 agtaaaacac ttgtagttgt accattatgc ttattcacta ggcaacaaat atattttcag
     5041 acctagaaaa gctgcaaatg ttactgaata caagtatgtc ctcttgtgtt ttagacattt
     5101 atgaactttc ctttatgtaa ttttccagaa tccttgtcag attctaatca ttgctttata
     5161 attatagtta tactcatgga tttgtagttg agtatgaaaa tattttttaa tgcattttat
     5221 gacttgccaa ttgattgaca acatgcatca atcggagctc cagcttttgt tccctttagt
     5281 gagggttaat tccgagcttg gcgtaatcat ggtcatagct gtttcctgtg tgaaattgtt
     5341 atccgctcac aattccacac aacatacgag ccggaaghca taaagtgtaa agcctggggt
     5401 gcctaatgag tgagctaact cacattaatt gcgttgcgct cactgcccgc tttccagtcg
     5461 ggaaacctgt cgtgccagct gcattaatga atcggccaac gcgcggggag aggcggtttg
     5521 cgtattgggc gctcttccgc ttcctcgctc actgactcgc tgcgctcggt cgttcggctg
     5581 cggcgagcgg tatcagctca ctcaaaggcg gtaatacggt tatccacaga atcaggggat
     5641 aacgcaggaa agaacatgaa ggccttgaca ggatatattg gcgggtaaac taagtcgctg
     5701 tatgtgtttg tttgagatct catgtgagca aaaggccagc aaaaggccag gaaccgtaaa
     5761 aaggccgcgt tgctggcgtt tttccatagg ctccgccccc ctgacgagca tcacaaaaat
     5821 cgacgctcaa gtcagaggtg gcgaaacccg acaggactat aaagatacca ggcgtttccc
     5881 cctggaagct ccctcgtgcg ctctcctgtt ccgaccctgc cgcttaccgg atacctgtcc
     5941 gcctttctcc cttcgggaag cgtggcgctt tctcatagct cacgctgtag gtatctcagt
     6001 tcggtgtagg tcgttcgctc caagctgggc tgtgtgcacg aaccccccgt tcagcccgac
     6061 cgctgcgcct tatccggtaa ctatcgtctt gagtccaacc cggtaagaca cgacttatcg
     6121 ccactggcag cagccactgg taacaggatt agcagagcga ggtatgtagg cggtgctaca
     6181 gagttcttga agtggtggcc taactacggc tacactagaa gaacagtatt tggtatctgc
     6241 gctctgctga agccagttac cttcggaaga agagttggta gctcttgatc cggcaaacaa
     6301 accaccgctg gtagcggtgg tttttttgtt tgcaagcagc agattacgcg cagaaaaaaa
     6361 ggatctcaag aagatccttt gatcttttct acggggtctg acgctcagtg gaacgaaaac
     6421 tcacgttaag ggattttggt catgagatta tcaaaaagga tcttcaccta gatcctttta
     6481 aattaaaaat gaagttttaa atcaatctaa agtatatatg tgtaacattg gtctagtgat
     6541 tatttgccga ctaccttggt gatctcgcct ttcacgtagt gaacaaattc ttccaactga
     6601 tctgcgcgcg aggccaagcg atcttcttgt ccaagataag cctgcctagc ttcaagtatg
     6661 acgggctgat actgggccgg caggcgctcc attgcccagt cggcagcgac atccttcggc
     6721 gcgattttgc cggttactgc gctgtaccaa atgcgggaca acgtaagcac tacatttcgc
     6781 tcatcgccag cccagtcggg cggcgagttc catagcgtta aggtttcatt tagcgcctca
     6841 aatagatcct gttcaggaac cggatcaaag agttcctccg ccgctggacc taccaaggca
     6901 acgctatgtt ctcttgcttt tgtcagcaag atagccagat caatgtcgat cgtggctggc
     6961 tcgaagatac ctgcaagaat gtcattgcgc tgccattctc caaattgcag ttcgcgctta
     7021 gctggataac gccacggaat gatgtcgtcg tgcacaacaa tggtgacttc tacagcgcgg
     7081 agaatctcgc tctctccagg ggaagccgaa gtttccaaaa ggtcgttgat caaagctcgc
     7141 cgcgttgttt catcaagcct tacggtcacc gtaaccagca aatcaatatc actgtgtggc
     7201 ttcaggccgc catccactgc ggagccgtac aaatgtacgg ccagcaacgt cggttcgaga
     7261 tggcgctcga tgacgccaac tacctctgat agttgagtcg atacttcggc gatcaccgct
     7321 tccctcataa caccccttgt attactgttt atgtaagcag acagttttat tgttcatgat
     7381 gatatatttt tatcttgtgc aatgtaacat cagagatttt gagacacaac gtggctttgt
     7441 tgaataaatc gaacttttgc tgagttgaag gatcagatca cgcatcttcc cgacaacgca
     7501 gaccgttccg tggcaaagca aaagttcaaa atcaccaact ggtccaccta caacaaagct
     7561 ctcatcaacc gtggctccct cactttctgg ctggatgatg gggcgattca ggcgatcccc
     7621 atccaacagc ccgccgtcga gcgggct
//
