>Addgene plasmid #35245 | MIGS1.1 (JW493) | addgene partial sequence | sequence record 73397 | 35S_promoter
TTTGGAGAGAACACGGGGGACGAGCTGTGATTTTTCTCTACAAGCGAATCTAGAGGATCACAAGTTTGTA
CAAAAAAGCTGAACGAGAAACGTAAAATGATATAAATATCAATATATTAAATTAGATTTTGCATAAAAAA
CAGACTACATAATACTGTAAAACACAACATATCCAGTCATATTGGCGGCCCCATTAGGCACCCCAGGCTT
TACACTTTATGCTTCCGGCTCGTATAATGTGTGGATTTTGAGTTAGGAGCCGTCGAGATTTTCAGGAGCT
AAGGAAGCTAAAATGGAGAAAAAAATCACTGGATATACCACCGTTGATATATCCCAATGGCATCGTAAAG
AACATTTTGAGGCATTTCAGTCAGTTGCTCAATGTACCTATAACCAGACCGTTCAGCTGGATATTACGGC
CTTTTTAAAGACCGTAAAGAAAAATAAGCACAAGTTTTATCCGGCCTTTATTCACATTCTTGCCCGCCTG
ATGAATGCTCATCCGGAGTTCCGTATGGCAATGAAAGACGGTGAGCTGGTGATATGGGATAGTGTTCACC
CTTGTTACACCGTTTTCCATGAGCAAACTGAAACGTTTTCATCGCTCTGGAGTGAATACCACGACGATTT
CCGGCAGTTTCTACACATATATTCGCAAGATGTGGCGTGTTACGGTGAAAACCTGGCCTATTTCCCTAAA
GGGTTTATTGAGAATATGTTTTTCGTCTCAGCCAATCCCTGGGTGAGTTTCACCAGTTTTGATTTAAACG
TGGCCAATATGGACAA
