>Addgene plasmid #35245 | MIGS1.1 (JW493) | addgene partial sequence | sequence record 73398 | ccdB-Fwd 5'-GCATGATGACCACCGATATG-3'
CTCCGTTATCGGGGAAGAAGTGGCTGATCTCAGCCACCGCGAAAATGACATCAAAAACGCCATTAACCTG
ATGTTCTGGGGAATATAAATGTCAGGCTCCCTTATACACAGCCAGTCTGCACCTCGACCATAGTGACTGG
ATATGTTGTGTTTTACAGTATTATGTAGTCTGTTTTTTATGCAAAATCTAATTTAATATATTGATATTTA
TATCATTTTACGTTTCTCGTTCAGCTTTCTTGTACAAAGTGGTGATCCTAGCTTTCGTTCGTATCATCGG
TTTCGACAACGTTCGTCAAGTTCAATGCATCAGTTTCATTGCGCACACACCAGAATCCTACTGAGTTTGA
GTATTATGGCATTGGGAAAACTGTTTTTCTTGTACCATTTGTTGTGCTTGTAATTTACTGTGTTTTTTAT
TCGGTTTTCGCTATCGAACTGTGAAATGGAAATGGATGGAGAAGAGTTAATGAATGATATGGTCCTTTTG
TTCATTCTCAAATTAATATTATTTGTTTTTTCTCTTATTTGTTGTGTGTTGAATTTGAAATTATAAGAGA
TATGCAAACATTTTGTTTTGAGTAAAAATGTGTCAAATCGTGGCCTCTAATGACCGAAGTTAATATGAGG
AGTAAAACACTTGTAGTTGTACCATTATGCTTATTCACTAGGCAACAAATATATTTTCAGACCTAGAAAA
GCTGCAAATGTTACTGAATACAAGTATGTCCTCTTGTGTTTTAGACATTTATGAACTTTCCTTTATGTAA
TTTTCCAGAATCCTTGTCAGATTCTAATCATTGCTTTATAATTATAGTTATACTCATGGATTTGTAGTTG
AGTATGAAAATATTTTTTAATGCATTTTATGACTTGCCAATTGATTGACAACATGCATCAATCGGAGCTC
CAGCTTTTGTTCCCTTTAGTGAGGGTTAATTGCGCGCTTGGCGTAATCATGGTCATAGCTGTTTCCTGTG
TGAAATTGTTATCCGCTCACAATTCCACACAACATACGA
