>Addgene plasmid #35245 | MIGS1.1 (JW493) | addgene partial sequence | sequence record 73399 | CAT-R 5'-GCAACTGACTGAAATGCCTC-3'
GATGCCATTGGGATATATCAACGGTGGTATATCCAGTGATTTTTTTCTCCATTTTAGCTTCCTTAGCTCC
TGAAAATCTCGACGGCTCCTAACTCAAAATCCACACATTATACGAGCCGGAAGCATAAAGTGTAAAGCCT
GGGGTGCCTAATGGGGCCGCCAATATGACTGGATATGTTGTGTTTTACAGTATTATGTAGTCTGTTTTTT
ATGCAAAATCTAATTTAATATATTGATATTTATATCATTTTACGTTTCTCGTTCAGCTTTTTTGTACAAA
CTTGTGATCCTCTAGATTCGCTTGTAGAGAAAAATCACAGCTCGTCCCCCGTGTTCTCTCCAAATGAAAT
GAACTTCCTTATATAGAGGAAGGGTCTTGCGAAGGATAGTGGGATTGTGCGTCATCCCTTACGTCAGTGG
AGATATCACATCAATCCACTTGCTTTGAAGACGTGGTTGGAACGTCTTCTTTTTCCACGATGCTCCTCGT
GGGTGGGGGTCCATCTTTGGGACCACTGTCGGCAGAGGCATCTTCAACGATGGCCTTTCCTTTATCGCAA
TGATGGCATTTGTAGGAGCCACCTTCCTTTTCCACTATCTTCACAATAAAGTGACAGATAGCTGGGCAAT
GGAATCCGAGGAGGTTTCCGGATATTACCCTTTGTTGAAAAGTCTCAATTGCCCTTTGGTCTTCTGAGAC
TGTATCTTTGATATTTTTGGAGTAGACAAGTGTGTCGTGCTCCACCATGTTGACGAAGATTTTCTTCTTG
TCATTGAGTCGTAAGAGACTCTGTATGAACTGTTCGCCAGTCTTTACGGCGAGTTCTGTTAGGTCCTCTA
TTTGAATCTTTGACTCCATGGCCTTTGATTCAGTGGGAACTACCTTTTTAGAGACTCCAATCTCTATTAC
TTGCCTTGGTTTGTGAAGCAAGCCTTGAATCGTCCATACTGGAATAGTACTTCTGATCTTGAGAAATATA
TCTTTCTCTGTGTTCTTGATGCAGTTAGTCCTGAATCTTTTGACTGCATCTTTAACCTTCTTGGGAAGGT
ATTTGATTTCCTGGA
