>Addgene plasmid #35245 | MIGS1.1 (JW493) | addgene partial sequence | sequence record 73400 | M13pUC-Fwd 5'-CCCAGTCACGACGTTGTAAAACG-3'
CGCGCGTAATACGACTCACTATAGGGCGAATTGGGTACCGGGCCCCCCCTCGAGGTCGACGGTATCGATA
AGCTTGATATCGAATTCCTGCAGCCCGGGGGATCCATTCGGTCCCCAGATTAGCCTTTTCAATTTCAGAA
AGAATGCTAACCCACAGATGGTTAGAGAGGCTTACGCAGCAGGTCTCATCAAGACGATCTACCCGAGCAA
TAATCTCCAGGAAATCAAATACCTTCCCAAGAAGGTTAAAGATGCAGTCAAAAGATTCAGGACTAACTGC
ATCAAGAACACAGAGAAAGATATATTTCTCAAGATCAGAAGTACTATTCCAGTATGGACGATTCAAGGCT
TGCTTCACAAACCAAGGCAAGTAATAGAGATTGGAGTCTCTAAAAAGGTAGTTCCCACTGAATCAAAGGC
CATGGAGTCAAAGATTCAAATAGAGGACCTAACAGAACTCGCCGTAAAGACTGGCGAACAGTTCATACAG
AGTCTCTTACGACTCAATGACAAGAAGAAAATCTTCGTCAACATGGTGGAGCACGACACACTTGTCTACT
CCAAAAATATCAAAGATACAGTCTCAGAAGACCAAAGGGCAATTGAGACTTTTCAACAAAGGGTAATATC
CGGAAACCTCCTCGGATTCCATTGCCCAGCTATCTGTCACTTTATTGTGAAGATAGTGGAAAAGGAAGGT
GGCTCCTACAAATGCCATCATTGCGATAAAGGAAAGGCCATCGTTGAAGATGCCTCTGCCGACAGTGGTC
CCAAAGATGGACCCCCACCCACGAGGAGCATCGTGGAAAAAGAAGACGTTCCAACCACGTCTTCAAAGCA
AGTGGATTGATGTGATATCTCCACTGACGTAAGGGATGACGCACAATCCCACTATCCTTCGCAAGACCCT
TCCTCTATATAAGGAAGTTCATTTCATTTGGAGAGAACACGGGGGACGAGCTGTGATTTTTCTCTACAAG
CGAATCTAGAGGATCACAAGTTTGTACAAAAAAGCTGAACGAGAAACGTAAAATGATATAAATATCAATA
TATTAAATTAGATTTTGCATAAAAAACAGAC
