>Addgene plasmid #35245 | MIGS1.1 (JW493) | addgene partial sequence | sequence record 73401 | NOS-F 5'-GCGTTCAAAAGTCGCCTAAG-3'
GCAAATATTTCTTGTCAAAAATGCTCCACTGACGTTCCATAAATTCCCCTCGGTATCCAATTAGAGTCTC
ATATTCACTCTCAACTCGATCGAGGGGATCTACCATGAGCCCAGAACGACGCCCGGCCGACATCCGCCGT
GCCACCGAGGCGGACATGCCGGCGGTCTGCACCATCGTCAACCACTACATCGAGACAAGCACGGTCAACT
TCCGTACCGAGCCGCAGGAACCGCAGGAGTGGACGGACGACCTCGTCCGTCTGCGGGAGCGCTATCCCTG
GCTCGTCGCCGAGGTGGACGGCGAGGTCGCCGGCATCGCCTACGCGGGTCCCTGGAAGGCACGCAACGCC
TACGACTGGACGGCCGAGTCCACCGTGTACGTCTCCCCCCGCCACCAGCGGACGGGACTGGGCTCCACGC
TCTACACCCACCTGCTGAAGTCCCTGGAGGCACAGGGCTTCAAGAGCGTGGTCGCTGTCATCGGGCTGCC
CAACGACCCGAGCGTGCGCATGCACGAGGCGCTCGGATATGCCCCCCGCGGCATGCTGCGGGCGGCCGGC
TTCAAGCACGGGAACTGGCATGACGTGGGTTTCTGGCAGCTGGACTTCAGCCTGCCGGTGCCGCCCCGTC
CGGTCCTGCCCGTCACCGAAATCTGATGACCCCTAGAGTCAAGCAGATCGTTCAAACATTTGGCAATAAA
GTTTCTTAAGATTGAATCCTGTTGCCGGTCTTGCGATGATTATCATATAATTTCTGTTGAATTACGTTAA
GCATGTAATAATTAACATGTAATGCATGACGTTATTTATGAGATGGGTTTTTATGATTAGAGTCCCGCAA
TTATACATTTAATACGCGATAGAAAACAAAATATAGCGCGCAAACTAGGATAAATTATCGCGCGCGGTGT
CATCTATGTTACTAGATCGACCGGCATGCAAGCTGATAACGTTACACCACAATATATCCTGCCAAGATCT
AATTCCGGGGATCGGAAATCCAGAAGCCCGAGAGGTTGCCGCCTTTCGGGCTTTTTCTTTTTCAAAAAAA
AAAATTTATAAAACGATCTGTTGCG
